>Addgene plasmid #221182 | pConRef-2H12 | addgene full sequence | sequence record 437177 | Addgene NGS Result
ACATGTTTTCGTCTTCACCTCGATTGACATCCCATAGAGTGATAGAGATACTGAGCACATCAGCATATGC
GGATTAGAAAAACAACTTAAATGTGAAAGTGGGTCTTAATAATAATAATTCCGAAGGAGGAGGTGATCCA
TGAATTCAGAGCCGCCGCCGAAGCTCGTCCTTGACCTGGAGCGCCTCGCGCACGTCCCCCAGGAGAAGGC
GGGCCCGCTCCAGCGCTACGCGGCGACGATCCAGTCGCAGCGCGGCGACTACAACGGCAAGGTGCTGTCG
ATCCGTCAGGACGACCTGCGCACCCTGGCCGTGATCTACGACCAGTCGCCCTCGGTCCTCACCGAGCAGC
TGATCAGCTGGGGCGTCCTCGACGCGGACGCGCGCCGCGCCGTCGCCCACGAGGAGAACCCGAAGAATAT
GCCGGTCCCGTATAACGTCTTTATCATGGCCGACAAGCAGAAGAACGGCATCAAGGCGAACTTCAAGATC
CGCCACAACATCGAGGACGGCGGCGTGCAGCTCGCCTATCACTACCAGCAGAACACCCCCATCGGCGACG
GCCCCGTGCTGCTGCCCGACAACCACTACCTGGGCGTGCAGTCCAAACTGAGCAAAGACCCCAACGAGAA
GCGCGATCACATGGTCCTGCTGGAGTTCGTGACCGCCGCCGGGATCACTCTCGGCATGGACGAGCTGTAC
AAGGGCGGTACCGGAGGGAGCATGGTGAGCAAGGGCGAGGAGCTGTTCACCGGGGTGGTGCCCATCCTGG
TCGAGCTGGACGGCGACGTAAACGGCCACAAGTTCAGCGTGTCCGGCGAGGGCGAGGGCGATGCCACCTA
CGGCAAGCTGACCCTGAAGTTCATCTGCACCACCGGCAAGCTGCCCGTGCCCTGGCCCACCCTCGTGACC
ACCCTGACCTACGGCGTGCAGTGCTTCAGCCGCTACCCCGACCACATGAAGCAGCACGACTTCTTCAAGT
CCGCCATGCCCGAAGGCTACATTCAGGAGCGCACCATCTTCTTCAAGGACGACGGCAACTATAAGACACG
CGCTGAGGTTAAGTTCGAGGGCGACACTCTGGTTAACCGCATCGAGCTGAAGGGCATCGACTTCAAGGAG
GACGGCAACATCCTGGGCCATAAGCTTGAATATAACATGTTGTCGGAGCCGGAGCCGCCGCCGAAGCTCG
TCCTTGACCTGGAGCGCCTCGCGCACGTCCCCCAGGAGAAGGCGGGCCCGCTCCAGCGCTACGCGGCGAC
GATCCAGTCGCAGCGCGGCGACTACAACGGCAAGGTGCTGTCGATCCGTCAGGACGACCTGCGCACCCTG
GCCGTGATCTACGACCAGTCGCCCTCGGTCCTCACCGAGCAGCTGATCAGCTGGGGCGTCCTCGACGCGG
ACGCGCGCCGCGCCGTCGCCCACGAGGAGAACTGAACTAGTATGAGCAAGAAATATGGTGAAGCCGTGAT
CAAAGAATTTATGCGCTTTAAAGTTCACATGGAAGGTAGCATGAATGGCCACGAATTTGAAATTGAAGGT
GAAGGCGAAGGTCGTCCGTATGAAGGCACCCAGACCGCAAAACTGAAAGTTACCAAAGGTGGTCCGCTGC
CGTTTAGCTGGGATATTCTGAGTCCGCAGTTTATGTATGGTAGCCGTGCATTTATCAAACATCCGGCAGA
TATTCCGGATTACTATAAACAGAGCTTTCCGGAAGGTTTTAAATGGGAACGTGTGATGAATTTTGAAGAT
GGTGGTGCAGTTACCGTTACACAGGATACCAGCCTGGAAGATGGCACCCTGATCTATAAAGTTAAACTGC
GTGGCACCAATTTTCCGCCTGATGGTCCGGTTATGCAGAAAAAAACCATGGGTTGGGAAGCAAGCACCGA
ACGTCTGTATCCTGAAGATGGCGTTCTGAAAGGTGATATCAAAATGGCACTGCGTCTGAAAGATGGCGGT
CGTTATCTGGCAGATTTCAAAACCACCTACAAAGCCAAAAAACCGGTTCAGATGCCTGGTGCATATAATG
TTGATCGCAAACTGGATATTACCAGCCACAATGAAGATTATACCGTGGTGGAACAGTATGAACGTAGCGA
AGGCCGTCATAGTACCGGTGGTATGGATGAACTGTACAAGTGAGCTAGCGACGTCAGGTGGCACTTTTCG
GGGAAATGTGCGCGGAACCCCTATTTGTTTATTTTTCTAAATACATTCAAATATGTATCCGCTCATGAGA
CAATAACCCTGATAAATGCTTCAATAATATTGAAAAAGGAAGAGTATGAGTATTCAACATTTCCGTGTCG
CCCTTATTCCCTTTTTTGCGGCATTTTGCCTTCCTGTTTTTGCTCACCCAGAAACGCTGGTGAAAGTAAA
AGATGCTGAAGATCAGTTGGGTGCACGAGTGGGTTACATCGAACTGGATCTCAACAGCGGTAAGATCCTT
GAGAGTTTTCGCCCCGAAGAACGTTTTCCAATGATGAGCACTTTTAAAGTTCTGCTATGTGGCGCGGTAT
TATCCCGTGTTGACGCCGGGCAAGAGCAACTCGGTCGCCGCATACACTATTCTCAGAATGACTTGGTTGA
GTACTCACCAGTCACAGAAAAGCATCTTACGGATGGCATGACAGTAAGAGAATTATGCAGTGCTGCCATA
ACCATGAGTGATAACACTGCGGCCAACTTACTTCTGACAACGATCGGAGGACCGAAGGAGCTAACCGCTT
TTTTGCACAACATGGGGGATCATGTAACTCGCCTTGATCGTTGGGAACCGGAGCTGAATGAAGCCATACC
AAACGACGAGCGTGACACCACGATGCCTGCAGCAATGGCAACAACGTTGCGCAAACTATTAACTGGCGAA
CTACTTACTCTAGCTTCCCGGCAACAATTAATAGACTGGATGGAGGCGGATAAAGTTGCAGGACCACTTC
TGCGCTCGGCCCTTCCGGCTGGCTGGTTTATTGCTGATAAATCTGGAGCCGGTGAGCGTGGCTCTCGCGG
TATCATTGCAGCACTGGGGCCAGATGGTAAGCCCTCCCGTATCGTAGTTATCTACACGACGGGGAGTCAG
GCAACTATGGATGAACGAAATAGACAGATCGCTGAGATAGGTGCCTCACTGATTAAGCATTGGTAACTGT
CAGACCAAGTTTACTCATATATACTTTAGATTGATTTAAAACTTCATTTTTAATTTAAAAGGATCTAGGT
GAAGATCCTTTTTGATAATCTCATGACCAAAATCCCTTAACGTGAGTTTTCGTTCCACTGAGCGTCAGAC
CCCGTAGAAAAGATCAAAGGATCTTCTTGAGATCCTTTTTTTCTGCGCGTAATCTGCTGCTTGCAAACAA
AAAAACCACCGCTACCAGCGGTGGTTTGTTTGCCGGATCAAGAGCTACCAACTCTTTTTCCGAAGGTAAC
TGGCTTCAGCAGAGCGCAGATACCAAATACTGTCCTTCTAGTGTAGCCGTAGTTAGGCCACCACTTCAAG
AACTCTGTAGCACCGCCTACATACCTCGCTCTGCTAATCCTGTTACCAGTGGCTGCTGCCAGTGGCGATA
AGTCGTGTCTTACCGGGTTGGACTCAAGACGATAGTTACCGGATAAGGCGCAGCGGTCGGGCTGAACGGG
GGGTTCGTGCACACAGCCCAGCTTGGAGCGAACGACCTACACCGAACTGAGATACCTACAGCGTGAGCTA
TGAGAAAGCGCCACGCTTCCCGAAGGGAGAAAGGCGGACAGGTATCCGGTAAGCGGCAGGGTCGGAACAG
GAGAGCGCACGAGGGAGCTTCCAGGGGGAAACGCCTGGTATCTTTATAGTCCTGTCGGGTTTCGCCACCT
CTGACTTGAGCGTCGATTTTTGTGATGCTCGTCAGGGGGGCGGAGCCTATGGAAAAACGCCAGCAACGCG
GCCTTTTTACGGTTCCTGGCCTTTTGCTGGCCTTTTGCTC
Features (pLannotate 1.2.2; 7 found; start..end, strand, type, name):
     38..65      +  promoter       PLtetO-1 promoter (fragment): modified phage lambda PL promoter with tet operator sites (Lutz and Bujard, 1997)
     64..109     +  CDS            TetR (fragment): tetracycline repressor TetR; tetR from transposon Tn10; TetR binds to the tetracycline operator tetO to inhibit transcription. This inhibition can be relieved by adding tetracycline or doxycycline.
    434..1156    +  CDS            cEGFP: cEGFP is a basic (constitutively fluorescent) green fluorescent protein published in 2008, derived from Aequorea victoria.
   1457..2140    +  CDS            mScarlet-I: mScarlet-I is a basic (constitutively fluorescent) red fluorescent protein published in 2016, derived from synthetic construct. It is reported to be a rapidly-maturing monomer with moderate acid sensitivity.
   2181..2285    +  promoter       AmpR promoter: bla
   2286..3143    +  CDS            bla: BLAT_ECOLX - Experimental evidence at protein level: Swiss-Prot protein existence level 1. TEM-type are the most prevalent beta-lactamases in enterobacteria; they hydrolyze the beta-lactam bond in susceptible beta-lactam antibiotics, thus conferring resistance to penicillins and cephalosporins. TEM-3 and TEM-4 are capable of hydrolyzing cefotaxime and ceftazidime. TEM-5 is capable of hydrolyzing ceftazidime. TEM-6 is capable of hydrolyzing ceftazidime and aztreonam. TEM-8/CAZ-2, TEM- 16/CAZ-7 and TEM-24/CAZ-6 are markedly active against ceftazidime. IRT- 4 shows resistance to beta-lactamase in
   3317..3905    +  rep_origin     ori: high-copy-number ColE1/pMB1/pBR322/pUC origin of replication
