[The description below was written by a language model from this plasmid's Addgene catalogue record and pLannotate feature annotations shown in this document.]
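Description:
pConRef-2H12 is a bacterial expression plasmid of about 4 kb, derived from the p2H12 backbone, that produces the genetically encoded c-di-GMP biosensor cdGreen (also called 2H12) together with a red reference fluorescent protein. It is maintained in E. coli through a ColE1/pMB1-type origin of replication and selected with ampicillin via the TEM beta-lactamase gene (bla) driven by its own promoter. The catalogue lists copy number as unknown, although the annotated origin belongs to the high-copy pUC/pBR322 family.

The payload is a two-gene operon. In the parental plasmid cdGreen was under Ptet/TetR control; here that regulatory module was replaced by a constitutive promoter whose identity the record does not state. The short PLtetO-1 and TetR fragments flagged at the start of the sequence are only a few dozen bases long, so they may be remnants of the original inducible system or partial matches within the new promoter region rather than functional elements. The cdGreen coding region (about 1.3 kb) is annotated only through its internal GFP-derived core, detected as a cEGFP match, with unannotated flanking sequence on either side making up the rest of the sensor. Immediately downstream, and with no promoter of its own, lies mScarlet-I, carrying an altered N-terminus according to the record.

Because both proteins are translated from the same constitutive transcript, the red signal can serve as an internal reference for expression level. Green-to-red ratios can then report changes in c-di-GMP rather than differences in sensor abundance, which supports monitoring of c-di-GMP dynamics in living bacteria.
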