Addgene plasmid #221182: pConRef-2H12
Purpose: cdGreen expressed from a constitutive promoter in an operon with mScarlet-I (downstream) as a reference FP (Internal Lab ID: UJ11213)
Depositing lab: Urs Jenal. Depositing organization: University of Basel. Publication: A genetically encoded biosensor to monitor dynamic changes of c-di-GMP with high temporal resolution. Kaczmarczyk A, van Vliet S, Jakob RP, Teixeira RD, Scheidat I, Reinders A, Klotz A, Maier T, Jenal U. Nat Commun. 2024 May 9;15(1):3920. doi: 10.1038/s41467-024-48295-0. PubMed 38724508.
Backbone
  Vector backbone: p2H12
  Backbone manufacturer: Andreas Kaczmarczyk
  Backbone size w/o insert (bp): 2000
  Total vector size (bp): 4000
  Modifications to backbone: cdGreen and mScarlet-I replacing cdGreen; Ptet-TetR replaced by constitutive promoter
  Vector type: Bacterial Expression
Growth in bacteria
  Bacterial resistance: Ampicillin, 100 μg/mL
  Growth temperature: 37°C
  Growth strain: DH5alpha
  Copy number: Unknown
Gene/Insert 1
  Gene/Insert name: cdGreen (alt name: 2H12)
  Species: Synthetic
  Insert size (bp): 1300
  Promoter: Constitutive
  Cloning method: Restriction Enzyme; 5′ cloning site EcoRI (unknown if destroyed); 3′ cloning site SpeI (unknown if destroyed)
  Sequencing primers: 5′ 13378 (attttactagtTAGAAAAACAACTTAAATGTGAAAGTGGGTC)
Gene/Insert 2
  Gene/Insert name: mScarlet-I
  Species: Synthetic
  Insert size (bp): 700
  Mutation: N-terminus changed: starts with MSKKYGEAVIKE ...
  Promoter: None (same as cdGreen)
  Cloning method: Restriction Enzyme; 5′ cloning site SpeI (not destroyed); 3′ cloning site NheI (not destroyed)
  Sequencing primers: 5′ NA
Terms and licenses: Academic/Nonprofit Terms; Industry Terms: Not Available to Industry
How to cite: pConRef-2H12 was a gift from Urs Jenal (Addgene plasmid # 221182 ; http://n2t.net/addgene:221182 ; RRID:Addgene_221182)
